>Addgene plasmid #27775 | pUT1393-HQ858725 | depositor full sequence | sequence record 13079 | Author sequence
CAAATAATGATTTTATTTTGACTGATAGTGACCTGTTCGTTGCAACAAATTGATGAGCAATGCTTTTTTA
TAATGCCAACTTTGTACAAAAAAGCAGGCTCCGCGGCCGCCTTGTTTAACTTTAAGAAGGAGCCCTTCAC
CATGGCCGACGACGGCGGGAGCCACGAGGGCAGCGGCGGCGGCGGAGGCGTCCGGGAGCAGGACCGGTTC
CTGCCCATCGCCAACATCAGCCGGATCATGAAGAAGGCCGTCCCGGCCAACGGCAAGATCGCCAAGGACG
CTAAGGAGACCCTGCAGGAGTGCGTCTCCGAGTTCATATCATTCGTGACCAGCGAGGCCAGCGACAAATG
CCAGAAGGAGAAACGAAAGACAATCAACGGGGACGATTTGCTCTGGGCGATGGCCACTTTAGGATTCGAG
GAGTACGTCGAGCCTCTCAAGATTTACCTACAAAAGTACAAAGAGATGGAGGGTGATAGCAAGCTGTCTA
CAAAGGCTGGCGAGGGCTCTGTAAAGAAGGATGCAATTAGTCCCCATGGTGGCACCAGTAGCTCAAGTAA
TCAGTTGGTTCAGCATGGAGTCTACAACCAAGGGATGGGCTATATGCAGCCACAGTACCACAATGGGGAA
ACCAAGGGTGGGCGCGCCGACCCAGCTTTCTTGTACAAAGTTGGCATTATAAGAAAGCATTGCTTATCAA
TTTGTTGCAACGAACAGGTCACTATCAGTCAAAATAAAATCATTATTTGCCATCCAGCTGATATCCCCTA
TAGTGAGTCGTATTACATGGTCATAGCTGTTTCCTGGCAGCTCTGGCCCGTGTCTCAAAATCTCTGATGT
TACATTGCACAAGATAAAAATATATCATCATGAACAATAAAACTGTCTGCTTACATAAACAGTAATACAA
GGGGTGTTATGAGCCATATTCAACGGGAAACGTCGAGGCCGCGATTAAATTCCAACATGGATGCTGATTT
ATATGGGTATAAATGGGCTCGCGATAATGTCGGGCAATCAGGTGCGACAATCTATCGCTTGTATGGGAAG
CCCGATGCGCCAGAGTTGTTTCTGAAACATGGCAAAGGTAGCGTTGCCAATGATGTTACAGATGAGATGG
TCAGACTAAACTGGCTGACGGAATTTATGCCTCTTCCGACCATCAAGCATTTTATCCGTACTCCTGATGA
TGCATGGTTACTCACCACTGCGATCCCCGGAAAAACAGCATTCCAGGTATTAGAAGAATATCCTGATTCA
GGTGAAAATATTGTTGATGCGCTGGCAGTGTTCCTGCGCCGGTTGCATTCGATTCCTGTTTGTAATTGTC
CTTTTAACAGCGATCGCGTATTTCGTCTCGCTCAGGCGCAATCACGAATGAATAACGGTTTGGTTGATGC
GAGTGATTTTGATGACGAGCGTAATGGCTGGCCTGTTGAACAAGTCTGGAAAGAAATGCATAAACTTTTG
CCATTCTCACCGGATTCAGTCGTCACTCATGGTGATTTCTCACTTGATAACCTTATTTTTGACGAGGGGA
AATTAATAGGTTGTATTGATGTTGGACGAGTCGGAATCGCAGACCGATACCAGGATCTTGCCATCCTATG
GAACTGCCTCGGTGAGTTTTCTCCTTCATTACAGAAACGGCTTTTTCAAAAATATGGTATTGATAATCCT
GATATGAATAAATTGCAGTTTCATTTGATGCTCGATGAGTTTTTCTAATCAGAATTGGTTAATTGGTTGT
AACACTGGCAGAGCATTACGCTGACTTGACGGGACGGCGCAAGCTCATGACCAAAATCCCTTAACGTGAG
TTACGCGTCGTTCCACTGAGCGTCAGACCCCGTAGAAAAGATCAAAGGATCTTCTTGAGATCCTTTTTTT
CTGCGCGTAATCTGCTGCTTGCAAACAAAAAAACCACCGCTACCAGCGGTGGTTTGTTTGCCGGATCAAG
AGCTACCAACTCTTTTTCCGAAGGTAACTGGCTTCAGCAGAGCGCAGATACCAAATACTGTCCTTCTAGT
GTAGCCGTAGTTAGGCCACCACTTCAAGAACTCTGTAGCACCGCCTACATACCTCGCTCTGCTAATCCTG
TTACCAGTGGCTGCTGCCAGTGGCGATAAGTCGTGTCTTACCGGGTTGGACTCAAGACGATAGTTACCGG
ATAAGGCGCAGCGGTCGGGCTGAACGGGGGGTTCGTGCACACAGCCCAGCTTGGAGCGAACGACCTACAC
CGAACTGAGATACCTACAGCGTGAGCATTGAGAAAGCGCCACGCTTCCCGAAGGGAGAAAGGCGGACAGG
TATCCGGTAAGCGGCAGGGTCGGAACAGGAGAGCGCACGAGGGAGCTTCCAGGGGGAAACGCCTGGTATC
TTTATAGTCCTGTCGGGTTTCGCCACCTCTGACTTGAGCGTCGATTTTTGTGATGCTCGTCAGGGGGGCG
GAGCCTATGGAAAAACGCCAGCAACGCGGCCTTTTTACGGTTCCTGGCCTTTTGCTGGCCTTTTGCTCAC
ATGTTCTTTCCTGCGTTATCCCCTGATTCTGTGGATAACCGTATTACCGCCTTTGAGTGAGCTGATACCG
CTCGCCGCAGCCGAACGACCGAGCGCAGCGAGTCAGTGAGCGAGGAAGCGGAAGAGCGCCCAATACGCAA
ACCGCCTCTCCCCGCGCGTTGGCCGATTCATTAATGCAGCTGGCACGACAGGTTTCCCGACTGGAAAGCG
GGCAGTGAGCGCAACGCAATTAATACGCGTACCGCTAGCCAGGAAGAGTTTGTAGAAACGCAAAAAGGCC
ATCCGTCAGGATGGCCTTCTGCTTAGTTTGATGCCTGGCAGTTTATGGCGGGCGTCCTGCCCGCCACCCT
CCGGGCCGTTGCTTCACAACGTTCAAATCCGCTCCCGGCGGATTTGTCCTACTCAGGAGAGCGTTCACCG
ACAAACAACAGATAAAACGAAAGGCCCAGTCTTCCGACTGAGCCTTTCGTTTTATTTGATGCCTGGCAGT
TCCCTACTCTCGCGTTAACGCTAGCATGGATGTTTTCCCAGTCACGACGTTGTAAAACGACGGCCAGTCT
TAAGCTCGGGCCC
Features (pLannotate 1.2.2; 11 found; start..end, strand, type, name):
      1..100     +  protein_bind   attL1: mutant version of attL; recombination site for the Gateway® LR reaction LR Clonase™
    112..132     +  RBS            RBS: efficient ribosome binding site from bacteriophage T7 gene 10 (Olins and Rangwala, 1989)
    142..633     +  CDS            NFYB2 (fragment): NFYB2_ORYSJ - Also known as HAP3A. Experimental evidence at protein level: Swiss-Prot protein existence level 1. Component of the NF-Y/HAP transcription factor complex. The NF-Y complex stimulates the transcription of various genes by recognizing and binding to a CCAAT motif in promoters. May regulate the expression of photosynthetic genes, and may be involved in chloroplast and amyloplast development. From Oryza sativa subsp. japonica (Rice).
    650..749     -  protein_bind   attL2: mutant version of attL; recombination site for the Gateway® LR reaction LR Clonase™
    767..785     -  promoter       T7 promoter: promoter for bacteriophage T7 RNA polymerase
    919..1728    +  CDS            KanR: aminoglycoside phosphotransferase; aph(3')-Ia; confers resistance to kanamycin in bacteria or G418 (Geneticin®) in eukaryotes
   1875..2463    +  rep_origin     ori: high-copy-number ColE1/pMB1/pBR322/pUC origin of replication
   2646..2738    +  CDS            lacI (fragment): lac repressor; lacI; The lac repressor binds to the lac operator to inhibit transcription in E. coli. This inhibition can be relieved by adding lactose or isopropyl-β-D-thiogalactopyranoside (IPTG).
   2793..2820    -  terminator     rrnB T2 terminator: transcription terminator T2 from the E. coli rrnB gene
   2952..2995    +  terminator     rrnB T1 terminator: Escherichia coli rrnB; transcription terminator T1 from the E. coli rrnB gene
   3042..3078    -  CDS            lacZα (fragment): LacZα fragment of β-galactosidase; lacZ fragment
