[The description below was written by a language model from this plasmid's Addgene catalogue record and pLannotate feature annotations shown in this document.]
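Description:
pUT1393-HQ858725 is a Gateway entry clone built on the Invitrogen pENTR/SD backbone (2,601 bp without insert; 3,093 nt in the depositor's full sequence). It carries the coding sequence of a maize (Zea mays) CCAAT-HAP3 family transcription factor and belongs to a maize transcription factor open reading frame collection assembled for functional genomics. The plasmid is maintained in E. coli under kanamycin selection, conferred by an aminoglycoside phosphotransferase (KanR) gene, and replicates from a ColE1/pUC-type origin. The catalogue entry lists it as low copy, whereas the feature annotation describes this origin class as high copy.

The 492 bp insert was PCR-amplified from a full-length cDNA template with its stop codon retained, so the clone suits native or N-terminally tagged expression rather than C-terminal fusions. Automated annotation matches the ORF to rice NFYB2 (HAP3A), a subunit of the NF-Y/HAP complex that binds CCAAT motifs in promoters. This is a homology-based label consistent with the stated HAP3 identity, not evidence of a rice origin.

The ORF sits between attL1 and attL2 sites, which allow LR Clonase-mediated transfer into any attR-containing destination vector. Upstream of the ORF and inside the att-flanked region is the bacteriophage T7 gene 10 ribosome binding site characteristic of the SD version of the backbone, which supports translation in bacterial destination vectors. rrnB T1 and T2 terminators lie upstream of the cassette and insulate it from read-through transcription. A T7 promoter lies beyond attL2, pointing back toward the insert. Short lacI and lacZα fragments are backbone remnants. The entry clone has no promoter to express the ORF in plants, so it serves mainly as a shuttle source.
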