Addgene plasmid #27775: pUT1393-HQ858725
Depositing lab: John Gray & Erich Grotewold. Depositing organization: University of Toledo. Publication: The Maize TFome--development of a transcription factor open reading frame collection for functional genomics. Burdo B, Gray J, Goetting-Minesky MP, Wittler B, Hunt M, Li T, Velliquette D, Thomas J, Gentzel I, dos Santos Brito M, Mejia-Guerra MK, Connolly LN, Qaisi D, Li W, Casas MI, Doseff AI, Grotewold E. Plant J. 2014 Oct;80(2):356-66. doi: 10.1111/tpj.12623. Epub 2014 Aug 26. PubMed 25053252.
Backbone
  Vector backbone: pENTR/SD
  Backbone manufacturer: Invitrogen
  Backbone size w/o insert (bp): 2601
  Vector type: Entry vector
Growth in bacteria
  Bacterial resistance: Kanamycin, 50 μg/mL
  Growth temperature: 37°C
  Growth strain: DH5alpha
  Growth instructions: E. coli TOP10
  Copy number: Low Copy
Gene/Insert
  Gene/Insert name: CCAAT-HAP3 transcription factor from EE177028
  Species: Zea mays
  Insert size (bp): 492
  GenBank ID: HQ858725
  Cloning method: Restriction Enzyme
  Sequencing primers: 5′ M13 For; 3′ M13 Rev
Terms and licenses: Academic/Nonprofit Terms; Industry Terms: Not Available to Industry
Depositor comments: This CDS was amplified using PCR from a full length cDNA template from the Maize Full-length cDNA Project (www.maizecdna.org) and the PCR product included the stop codon. The PCR product was cloned into a Gateway pENTR/SD vector. Further information on this gene may be obtained at www.grassius.org using the GenBank number. (The second half of the plasmid name is the GenBank Number for the sequence of the insert)
How to cite: pUT1393-HQ858725 was a gift from John Gray & Erich Grotewold (Addgene plasmid # 27775 ; http://n2t.net/addgene:27775 ; RRID:Addgene_27775)
