>Addgene plasmid #27775 | pUT1393-HQ858725 | addgene partial sequence | sequence record 34097 | 27775 with M13pUC-fwd
CCAATAATGATTTTATTTTGACTGATAGTGACCTGTTCGTTGCAACAAATTGATGAGCAATGCTTTTTTA
TAATGCCAACTTTGTACAAAAAAGCAGGCTCCGCGGCCGCCTTGTTTAACTTTAAGAAGGAGCCCTTCAC
CATGGCCGACGACGGCGGGAGCCACGAGGGCAGCGGCGGCGGCGGAGGCGTCCGGGAGCAGGACCGGTTC
CTGCCCATCGCCAACATCAGCCGGATCATGAAGAAGGCCGTCCCGGCCAACGGCAAGATCGCCAAGGACG
CTAAGGAGACCCTGCAGGAGTGCGTCTCCGAGTTCATATCATTCGTGACCAGCGAGGCCAGCGACAAATG
CCAGAAGGAGAAACGAAAGACAATCAACGGGGACGATTTGCTCTGGGCGATGGCCACTTTAGGATTCGAG
GAGTACGTCGAGCCTCTCAAGATTTACCTACAAAAGTACAAAGAGATGGAGGGTGATAGCAAGCTGTCTA
CAAAGGCTGGCGAGGGCTCTGTAAAGAAGGATGCAATTAGTCCCCATGGTGGCACCAGTAGCTCAAGTAA
TCAGTTGGTTCAGCATGGAGTCTACAACCAAGGGATGGGCTATATGCAGCCACAGTACCACAATGGGGAA
ACCAAGGGTGGGCGCGCCGACCCAGCTTTCTTGTACAAAGTTGGCATTATAAGAAAGCATTGCTTATCAA
TTTGTTGCAACGAACAGGTCACTATCAGTCAAAATAAAATCATTATTTGCCATCCAGCTGATATCCCCTA
TAGTGAGTCGTATTACATGGTCATAGCTGTTTCCTGGCAGCTCTGGCCCGTGTCTCAAAATCTCTGATGT
TACATTGCACAAGATAAAAATATATCATCATGAACAATAAAACTGTCTGCTTACATAAACAGTAATACAA
GGGGTGTTATGAGCCATAT
